Addgene plasmid #205533: pFH2.18_TagBFP
Purpose: Express TagBFP
Depositing lab: Michael Elowitz. Depositing organization: California Institute of Technology. Publication: Engineering RNA export for measurement and manipulation of living cells. Horns F, Martinez JA, Fan C, Haque M, Linton JM, Tobin V, Santat L, Maggiolo AO, Bjorkman PJ, Lois C, Elowitz MB. Cell. 2023 Jul 10:S0092-8674(23)00689-X. doi: 10.1016/j.cell.2023.06.013. PubMed 37437570.
Backbone
  Vector backbone: pcDNA3.1
  Vector type: Mammalian Expression
  Selectable markers: TagBFP
Growth in bacteria
  Bacterial resistance: Ampicillin, 100 μg/mL
  Growth temperature: 37°C
  Growth strain: NEB Stable
  Copy number: High Copy
Gene/Insert
  Gene/Insert name: TagBFP
  Species: Synthetic
  Mutation: WT
  Promoter: CMV
  Cloning method: Restriction Enzyme; 5′ cloning site unknown (unknown if destroyed); 3′ cloning site unknown (unknown if destroyed)
Terms and licenses: Academic/Nonprofit Terms; Industry Terms: Not Available to Industry
How to cite: pFH2.18_TagBFP was a gift from Michael Elowitz (Addgene plasmid # 205533 ; http://n2t.net/addgene:205533 ; RRID:Addgene_205533)
