[The description below was written by a language model from this plasmid's Addgene catalogue record and pLannotate feature annotations shown in this document.]
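Description:
pFH2.18_TagBFP is a mammalian expression plasmid built on the pcDNA3.1 backbone that drives constitutive expression of the monomeric blue fluorescent protein TagBFP. It is maintained in E. coli through a high-copy ColE1/pUC-type origin and selected with ampicillin via the β-lactamase gene and its native promoter. An f1 origin is also present, a standard pcDNA3.1 element that allows single-stranded DNA production. The sequenced record is about 6.1 kb.

The expression cassette consists of the human cytomegalovirus immediate early enhancer and promoter, a T7 promoter just upstream of the insert (usable for in vitro transcription or as a sequencing priming site), the mammalian codon-optimized, unmutated TagBFP coding sequence, and the bovine growth hormone polyadenylation signal. A second cassette typical of pcDNA3.1 places the neomycin/kanamycin phosphotransferase gene under the SV40 early promoter with an SV40 poly(A) signal, which in principle would permit G418 selection of stable transfectants. The catalogue entry, however, lists only TagBFP itself as the selectable marker. Several short annotated fragments (a truncated HIV-1 LTR piece overlapping the end of the CMV promoter, partial ble and lacI matches, a bom fragment, and lac promoter/operator remnants) are most likely backbone remnants or similarity hits of the automated annotation rather than functional parts.

The stated purpose is simply to express TagBFP. The associated publication concerns engineered RNA export from living cells, but the record does not state the plasmid's specific role in that study. A plasmid of this kind is commonly used as a fluorescent transfection marker or control.
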