Features (pLannotate 1.2.2; 20 found; start..end, strand, type, name):
     28..80      -  misc_feature   bom (fragment): basis of mobility region from pBR322
    235..614     +  enhancer       CMV enhancer: human cytomegalovirus immediate early enhancer
    615..818     +  promoter       CMV promoter: human cytomegalovirus (CMV) immediate early promoter
    814..847     +  LTR            5' LTR (truncated) (fragment): truncated 5' long terminal repeat (LTR) from HIV-1
    863..881     +  promoter       T7 promoter: promoter for bacteriophage T7 RNA polymerase
    929..1630    +  CDS            TagBFP: monomeric blue fluorescent protein mammalian codon-optimized
   1730..1954    +  polyA_signal   bGH poly(A) signal: bovine growth hormone polyadenylation signal
   1958..1979    +  promoter       SV40 promoter (fragment): SV40 enhancer and early promoter
   2000..2428    +  rep_origin     f1 ori (sequence partly withheld): f1 bacteriophage origin of replication; arrow indicates direction of (+) strand synthesis
   2442..2771    +  promoter       SV40 promoter: SV40 enhancer and early promoter
   2838..3629    +  CDS            neo: KKA2_KLEPN - Also known as kan, nptII. Experimental evidence at protein level: Swiss-Prot protein existence level 1. Resistance to kanamycin, neomycin, paromomycin, ribostamycin, butirosin and gentamicin B. From Klebsiella pneumoniae.
   3653..3811    +  CDS            ble (fragment): BLE_KLEPN - Experimental evidence at protein level: Swiss-Prot protein existence level 1. Binding protein with a strong affinity to the bleomycin family of antibiotics. Binds to CL990; an antimitotic-antibiotic compound. From Klebsiella pneumoniae.
   3806..3927    +  polyA_signal   SV40 poly(A) signal: SV40 polyadenylation signal
   4000..4016    -  protein_bind   lac operator: The lac repressor binds to the lac operator to inhibit transcription in E. coli. This inhibition can be relieved by adding lactose or isopropyl-β-D-thiogalactopyranoside (IPTG). lac repressor encoded by lacI
   4024..4054    -  promoter       lac promoter: promoter for the E. coli lac operon
   4069..4090    -  protein_bind   CAP binding site: CAP binding activates transcription in the presence of cAMP. E. coli catabolite activator protein
   4103..4195    -  CDS            lacI (fragment): lac repressor; lacI; The lac repressor binds to the lac operator to inhibit transcription in E. coli. This inhibition can be relieved by adding lactose or isopropyl-β-D-thiogalactopyranoside (IPTG).
   4378..4966    -  rep_origin     ori: high-copy-number ColE1/pMB1/pBR322/pUC origin of replication
   5137..5997    -  CDS            AmpR: β-lactamase; bla; confers resistance to ampicillin, carbenicillin, and related antibiotics
   5998..6102    -  promoter       AmpR promoter: bla
>Addgene plasmid #205533 | pFH2.18_TagBFP | addgene full sequence | sequence record 408691 | Addgene NGS Result
GACGGATCGGGAGATCTCCCGATCCCCTATGGTGCACTCTCAGTACAATCTGCTCTGATGCCGCATAGTT
AAGCCAGTATCTGCTCCCTGCTTGTGTGTTGGAGGTCGCTGAGTAGTGCGCGAGCAAAATTTAAGCTACA
ACAAGGCAAGGCTTGACCGACAATTGCATGAAGAATCTGCTTAGGGTTAGGCGTTTTGCGCTGCTTCGCG
ATGTACGGGCCAGATATACGCGTTGACATTGATTATTGACTAGTTATTAATAGTAATCAATTACGGGGTC
ATTAGTTCATAGCCCATATATGGAGTTCCGCGTTACATAACTTACGGTAAATGGCCCGCCTGGCTGACCG
CCCAACGACCCCCGCCCATTGACGTCAATAATGACGTATGTTCCCATAGTAACGCCAATAGGGACTTTCC
ATTGACGTCAATGGGTGGAGTATTTACGGTAAACTGCCCACTTGGCAGTACATCAAGTGTATCATATGCC
AAGTACGCCCCCTATTGACGTCAATGACGGTAAATGGCCCGCCTGGCATTATGCCCAGTACATGACCTTA
TGGGACTTTCCTACTTGGCAGTACATCTACGTATTAGTCATCGCTATTACCATGGTGATGCGGTTTTGGC
AGTACATCAATGGGCGTGGATAGCGGTTTGACTCACGGGGATTTCCAAGTCTCCACCCCATTGACGTCAA
TGGGAGTTTGTTTTGGCACCAAAATCAACGGGACTTTCCAAAATGTCGTAACAACTCCGCCCCATTGACG
CAAATGGGCGGTAGGCGTGTACGGTGGGAGGTCTATATAAGCAGAGCTCTCTGGCTAACTAGAGAACCCA
CTGCTTACTGGCTTATCGAAATTAATACGACTCACTATAGGGAGACCCAAGCTGGCTAGCGTTTAAACTT
AAGCTTGGTACCGCCACCATGAGCGAGCTGATTAAGGAGAACATGCACATGAAGCTGTACATGGAGGGCA
CCGTGGACAACCATCACTTCAAGTGCACATCCGAGGGCGAAGGCAAGCCCTACGAGGGCACCCAGACCAT
GAGAATCAAGGTGGTCGAGGGCGGCCCTCTCCCCTTCGCCTTCGACATCCTGGCTACTAGCTTCCTCTAC
GGCAGCAAGACCTTCATCAACCACACCCAGGGCATCCCCGACTTCTTCAAGCAGTCCTTCCCTGAGGGCT
TCACATGGGAGAGAGTCACCACATACGAAGACGGGGGCGTGCTGACCGCTACCCAGGACACCAGCCTCCA
GGACGGCTGCCTCATCTACAACGTCAAGATCAGAGGGGTGAACTTCACATCCAACGGCCCTGTGATGCAG
AAGAAAACACTCGGCTGGGAGGCCTTCACCGAGACGCTGTACCCCGCTGACGGCGGCCTGGAAGGCAGAA
ACGACATGGCCCTGAAGCTCGTGGGCGGGAGCCATCTGATCGCAAACATCAAGACCACATATAGATCCAA
GAAACCCGCTAAGAACCTCAAGATGCCTGGCGTCTACTATGTGGACTACAGACTGGAAAGAATCAAGGAG
GCCAACAACGAGACCTACGTCGAGCAGCACGAGGTGGCAGTGGCCAGATACTGCGACCTCCCTAGCAAAC
TGGGGCACAAGCTTAATTAAGGATCCACTAGTCCAGTGTGGTGGAATTCTGCAGATATCCAGCACAGTGG
CGGCCGCTCGAGTCTAGAGGGCCCGTTTAAACCCGCTGATCAGCCTCGACTGTGCCTTCTAGTTGCCAGC
CATCTGTTGTTTGCCCCTCCCCCGTGCCTTCCTTGACCCTGGAAGGTGCCACTCCCACTGTCCTTTCCTA
ATAAAATGAGGAAATTGCATCGCATTGTCTGAGTAGGTGTCATTCTATTCTGGGGGGTGGGGTGGGGCAG
GACAGCAAGGGGGAGGATTGGGAAGACAATAGCAGGCATGCTGGGGATGCGGTGGGCTCTATGGCTTCTG
AGGCGGAAAGAACCAGCTGGGGCTCTAGGGGGTATCCCC
[124 nt withheld, positions 2000-2123]
C
[91 nt withheld, positions 2125-2215]
A
[49 nt withheld, positions 2217-2265]
CCTTTGACGTTGGAGTCCACGTTCTTT
[37 nt withheld, positions 2293-2329]
ACCCTATCTCGGTCTATTCTTTTGATTTATAAGGGATTTTGCCGATTTCGGCCTATTGGTTAAAAAATGA
GCTGATTTAACAAAAATTTAACGCGAATTAATTCTGTGGAATGTGTGTCAGTTAGGGTGTGGAAAGTCCC
CAGGCTCCCCAGCAGGCAGAAGTATGCAAAGCATGCATCTCAATTAGTCAGCAACCAGGTGTGGAAAGTC
CCCAGGCTCCCCAGCAGGCAGAAGTATGCAAAGCATGCATCTCAATTAGTCAGCAACCATAGTCCCGCCC
CTAACTCCGCCCATCCCGCCCCTAACTCCGCCCAGTTCCGCCCATTCTCCGCCCCATGGCTGACTAATTT
TTTTTATTTATGCAGAGGCCGAGGCCGCCTCTGCCTCTGAGCTATTCCAGAAGTAGTGAGGAGGCTTTTT
TGGAGGCCTAGGCTTTTGCAAAAAGCTCCCGGGAGCTTGTATATCCATTTTCGGATCTGATCAAGAGACA
GGATGAGGATCGTTTCGCATGATTGAACAAGATGGATTGCACGCAGGTTCTCCGGCCGCTTGGGTGGAGA
GGCTATTCGGCTATGACTGGGCACAACAGACAATCGGCTGCTCTGATGCCGCCGTGTTCCGGCTGTCAGC
GCAGGGGCGCCCGGTTCTTTTTGTCAAGACCGACCTGTCCGGTGCCCTGAATGAACTGCAGGACGAGGCA
GCGCGGCTATCGTGGCTGGCCACGACGGGCGTTCCTTGCGCAGCTGTGCTCGACGTTGTCACTGAAGCGG
GAAGGGACTGGCTGCTATTGGGCGAAGTGCCGGGGCAGGATCTCCTGTCATCTCACCTTGCTCCTGCCGA
GAAAGTATCCATCATGGCTGATGCAATGCGGCGGCTGCATACGCTTGATCCGGCTACCTGCCCATTCGAC
CACCAAGCGAAACATCGCATCGAGCGAGCACGTACTCGGATGGAAGCCGGTCTTGTCGATCAGGATGATC
TGGACGAAGAGCATCAGGGGCTCGCGCCAGCCGAACTGTTCGCCAGGCTCAAGGCGCGCATGCCCGACGG
CGAGGATCTCGTCGTGACCCATGGCGATGCCTGCTTGCCGAATATCATGGTGGAAAATGGCCGCTTTTCT
GGATTCATCGACTGTGGCCGGCTGGGTGTGGCGGACCGCTATCAGGACATAGCGTTGGCTACCCGTGATA
TTGCTGAAGAGCTTGGCGGCGAATGGGCTGACCGCTTCCTCGTGCTTTACGGTATCGCCGCTCCCGATTC
GCAGCGCATCGCCTTCTATCGCCTTCTTGACGAGTTCTTCTGAGCGGGACTCTGGGGTTCGAAATGACCG
ACCAAGCGACGCCCAACCTGCCATCACGAGATTTCGATTCCACCGCCGCCTTCTATGAAAGGTTGGGCTT
CGGAATCGTTTTCCGGGACGCCGGCTGGATGATCCTCCAGCGCGGGGATCTCATGCTGGAGTTCTTCGCC
CACCCCAACTTGTTTATTGCAGCTTATAATGGTTACAAATAAAGCAATAGCATCACAAATTTCACAAATA
AAGCATTTTTTTCACTGCATTCTAGTTGTGGTTTGTCCAAACTCATCAATGTATCTTATCATGTCTGTAT
ACCGTCGACCTCTAGCTAGAGCTTGGCGTAATCATGGTCATAGCTGTTTCCTGTGTGAAATTGTTATCCG
CTCACAATTCCACACAACATACGAGCCGGAAGCATAAAGTGTAAAGCCTGGGGTGCCTAATGAGTGAGCT
AACTCACATTAATTGCGTTGCGCTCACTGCCCGCTTTCCAGTCGGGAAACCTGTCGTGCCAGCTGCATTA
ATGAATCGGCCAACGCGCGGGGAGAGGCGGTTTGCGTATTGGGCGCTCTTCCGCTTCCTCGCTCACTGAC
TCGCTGCGCTCGGTCGTTCGGCTGCGGCGAGCGGTATCAGCTCACTCAAAGGCGGTAATACGGTTATCCA
CAGAATCAGGGGATAACGCAGGAAAGAACATGTGAGCAAAAGGCCAGCAAAAGGCCAGGAACCGTAAAAA
GGCCGCGTTGCTGGCGTTTTTCCATAGGCTCCGCCCCCCTGACGAGCATCACAAAAATCGACGCTCAAGT
CAGAGGTGGCGAAACCCGACAGGACTATAAAGATACCAGGCGTTTCCCCCTGGAAGCTCCCTCGTGCGCT
CTCCTGTTCCGACCCTGCCGCTTACCGGATACCTGTCCGCCTTTCTCCCTTCGGGAAGCGTGGCGCTTTC
TCATAGCTCACGCTGTAGGTATCTCAGTTCGGTGTAGGTCGTTCGCTCCAAGCTGGGCTGTGTGCACGAA
CCCCCCGTTCAGCCCGACCGCTGCGCCTTATCCGGTAACTATCGTCTTGAGTCCAACCCGGTAAGACACG
ACTTATCGCCACTGGCAGCAGCCACTGGTAACAGGATTAGCAGAGCGAGGTATGTAGGCGGTGCTACAGA
GTTCTTGAAGTGGTGGCCTAACTACGGCTACACTAGAAGAACAGTATTTGGTATCTGCGCTCTGCTGAAG
CCAGTTACCTTCGGAAAAAGAGTTGGTAGCTCTTGATCCGGCAAACAAACCACCGCTGGTAGCGGTGGTT
TTTTTGTTTGCAAGCAGCAGATTACGCGCAGAAAAAAAGGATCTCAAGAAGATCCTTTGATCTTTTCTAC
GGGGTCTGACGCTCAGTGGAACGAAAACTCACGTTAAGGGATTTTGGTCATGAGATTATCAAAAAGGATC
TTCACCTAGATCCTTTTAAATTAAAAATGAAGTTTTAAATCAATCTAAAGTATATATGAGTAAACTTGGT
CTGACAGTTACCAATGCTTAATCAGTGAGGCACCTATCTCAGCGATCTGTCTATTTCGTTCATCCATAGT
TGCCTGACTCCCCGTCGTGTAGATAACTACGATACGGGAGGGCTTACCATCTGGCCCCAGTGCTGCAATG
ATACCGCGAGACCCACGCTCACCGGCTCCAGATTTATCAGCAATAAACCAGCCAGCCGGAAGGGCCGAGC
GCAGAAGTGGTCCTGCAACTTTATCCGCCTCCATCCAGTCTATTAATTGTTGCCGGGAAGCTAGAGTAAG
TAGTTCGCCAGTTAATAGTTTGCGCAACGTTGTTGCCATTGCTACAGGCATCGTGGTGTCACGCTCGTCG
TTTGGTATGGCTTCATTCAGCTCCGGTTCCCAACGATCAAGGCGAGTTACATGATCCCCCATGTTGTGCA
AAAAAGCGGTTAGCTCCTTCGGTCCTCCGATCGTTGTCAGAAGTAAGTTGGCCGCAGTGTTATCACTCAT
GGTTATGGCAGCACTGCATAATTCTCTTACTGTCATGCCATCCGTAAGATGCTTTTCTGTGACTGGTGAG
TACTCAACCAAGTCATTCTGAGAATAGTGTATGCGGCGACCGAGTTGCTCTTGCCCGGCGTCAATACGGG
ATAATACCGCGCCACATAGCAGAACTTTAAAAGTGCTCATCATTGGAAAACGTTCTTCGGGGCGAAAACT
CTCAAGGATCTTACCGCTGTTGAGATCCAGTTCGATGTAACCCACTCGTGCACCCAACTGATCTTCAGCA
TCTTTTACTTTCACCAGCGTTTCTGGGTGAGCAAAAACAGGAAGGCAAAATGCCGCAAAAAAGGGAATAA
GGGCGACACGGAAATGTTGAATACTCATACTCTTCCTTTTTCAATATTATTGAAGCATTTATCAGGGTTA
TTGTCTCATGAGCGGATACATATTTGAATGTATTTAGAAAAATAAACAAATAGGGGTTCCGCGCACATTT
CCCCGAAAAGTGCCACCTGACGTC
